>Addgene plasmid #41140 | pOPINO | depositor full sequence | sequence record 54734 | pOPINO sequence 5564 bps
TCCTGCATCTTTTAATCAAATCCCAAGATGTGTATAAACGCGCCGGTATGTACAGGAAGAGGTTTATACT
AAACTGTTACATTGCAAACGTGGTTTCGTGTGCCAAGTGTGAAAACCGATGTTTAATCAAGGCTCTGACG
CATTTCTACAACCACGACTCCAAGTGTGTGGGTGAAGTCATGCATCTTTTAATCAAATCCCAAGATGTGT
ATAAACCACCAAACTGCCAAAAAATGAAAACTGTCGACAAGCTCTGTCCGTTTGCTGGCAACTGCAAGGG
TCTCAATCCTATTTGTAATTATTGAATAATAAAACAATTATAAATGTCAAATTTGTTTTTTATTAACGAT
ACAAACCAAACGCAACAAGAACATTTGTAGTATTATCTATAATTGAAAACGCGTAGTTATAATCGCTGAG
GTAATATTTAAAATCATTTTCAAATGATTCACAGTTAATTTGCGACAATATAATTTTATTTTCACATAAA
CTAGACGCCTTGTCGTCTTCTTCTTCGTATTCCTTCTCTTTTTCATTTTTCTCTTCATAAAAATTAACAT
AGTTATTATCGTATCCATATATGTATCTATCGTATAGAGTAAATTTTTTGTTGTCATAAATATATATGTC
TTTTTTAATGGGGTGTATAGTACCGCTGCGCATAGTTTTTCTGTAATTTACAACAGTGCTATTTTCTGGT
AGTTCTTCGGAGTGTGTTGCTTTAATTATTAAATTTATATAATCAATGAATTTGGGATCGTCGGTTTTGT
ACAATATGTTGCCGGCATAGTACGCAGCTTCTTCTAGTTCAATTACACCATTTTTTAGCAGCACCGGATT
AACATAACTTTCCAAAATGTTGTACGAACCGTTAAACAAAAACAGTTCACCTCCCTTTTCTATACTATTG
TCTGCGAGCAGTTGTTTGTTGTTAAAAATAACAGCCATTGTAATGAGACGCACAAACTAATATCACAAAC
TGGAAATGTCTATCAATATATAGTTGCTGATGGCCGGCCGTAATGAGACGCACAAACTAATATCACAAAC
TGGAAATGTCTATCAATATATAGTTGCTCTAGTTATTAATAGTAATCAATTACGGGGTCATTAGTTCATA
GCCCATATATGGAGTTCCGCGTTACATAACTTACGGTAAATGGCCCGCCTGGCTGACCGCCCAACGACCC
CCGCCCATTGACGTCAATAATGACGTATGTTCCCATAGTAACGCCAATAGGGACTTTCCATTGACGTCAA
TGGGTGGAGTATTTACGGTAAACTGCCCACTTGGCAGTACATCAAGTGTATCATATGCCAAGTACGCCCC
CTATTGACGTCAATGACGGTAAATGGCCCGCCTGGCATTATGCCCAGTACATGACCTTATGGGACTTTCC
TACTTGGCAGTACATCTACGTATTAGTCATCGCTATTACCATGCATGGTCGAGGTGAGCCCCACGTTCTG
CTTCACTCTCCCCATCTCCCCCCCCTCCCCACCCCCAATTTTGTATTTATTTATTTTTTAATTATTTTGT
GCAGCGATGGGGGCGGGGGGGGGGGGGGGGCGCGCGCCAGGCGGGGCGGGGCGGGGCGAGGGGCGGGGCG
GGGCGAGGCGGAGAGGTGCGGCGGCAGCCAATCAGAGCGGCGCGCTCCGAAAGTTTCCTTTTATGGCGAG
GCGGCGGCGGCGGCGGCCCTATAAAAAGCGAAGCGCGCGGCGGGCGGGAGTCGCTGCGCGCTGCCTTCGC
CCCGTGCCCCGCTCCGCCGCCGCCTCGCGCCGCCCGCCCCGGCTCTGACTGACCGCGTTACTCCCACAGG
TGAGCGGGCGGGACGGCCCTTCTCCTTCGGGCTGTAATTAGCGCTTGGTTTAATGACGGCTTGTTTCTTT
TCTGTGGCTGCGTGAAAGCCTTGAGGGGCTCCGGGAGGGCCCTTTGTGCGGGGGGAGCGGCTCGGGGCTG
TCCGCGGGGGGACGGCTGCCTTCGGGGGGGACGGGGCAGGGCGGGGTTCGGCTTCTGGCGTGTGACCGGC
GGCTCTAGAGCCTCTGCTAACCATGTTCATGCCTTCTTCTTTTTCCTACAGCTCCTGGGCAACGTGCTGG
TTATTGTGCTGTCTCATCATTTTGGCAAAGAATTGGATCGGACCGAAATTAATACGACTCACTATAGGGG
AATTGTGAGCGGATAACAATTCCCCGGAGTTAATCCGGGACCTTTAATTCAACCCAACACAATATATTAT
AGTTAAATAAGAATTATTATCAAATCATTTGTATATTAATTAAAATACTATACTGTAAATTACATTTTAT
TTACAATCAAAGGAGATATACCATGAAAAAGACAGCTATCGCAATTGCAGTGGCCTTGGCTGGTTTCGCT
ACCGTAGCGCAAGGTACCGTCGACCCGACTGGAAAGCGGGCAGTGAGCGCAACGCAATTAATGTGAGTTA
GCTCACTCATTAGGCACCCCAGGCTTTACACTTTATGCTTCCGGCTCGTATGTTGTGTGGAATTGTGAGC
GGATAACAATTTCACACAGGAAACAGCTATGACCATGATTACGGATTCACTGGCCGTCGTTTTACAACGT
CGTGACTGGGAAAACCCTGGCGTTACCCAACTTAATCGCCTTGCAGCACATCCCCCTTTCGCCAGCTGGC
GTAATAGCGAAGAGGCCCGCACCGATCGCCCTTCCCAACAGTTGCGCAGCCTGAATGGCGAATGGCGCCA
AGCTTTCTAGACCAGTTTAAACATCACCATCACCATCACTAAGTGATTAACCTCAGGTGCAGGCTGCCTA
TCAGAAGGTGGTGGCTGGTGTGGCCAATGCCCTGGCTCACAAATACCACTGAGATCGATCTTTTTCCCTC
TGCCAAAAATTATGGGGACATCATGAAGCCCCTTGAGCATCTGACTTCTGGCTAATAAAGGAAATTTATT
TTCATTGCAATAGTGTGTTGGAATTTTTTGTGTCTCTCACTCGGAAGGACATATGGGAGGGCAAATCATT
TAAAACATCAGAATGAGTATTTGGTTTAGAGTTTGGCAACATATGCCCATATGTAACTAGCATAACCCCT
TGGGGCCTCTAAACGGGTCTTGAGGGGTTTTTTGCTGAAAGCATGCGGAGGAAATTCTCCTTGAAGTTTC
CCTGGTGTTCAAAGTAAAGGAGTTTGCACCAGACGCACCTCTGTTCACTGGTCCGGCGTATTAAAACACG
ATACATTGTTATTAGTACATTTATTAAGCGCTAGATTCTGTGCGTTGTTGATTTACAGACAATTGTTGTA
CGTATTTTAATAATTCATTAAATTTATAATCTTTAGGGTGGTATGTTAGAGCGAAAATCAAATGATTTTC
AGCGTCTTTATATCTGAATTTAAATATTAAATCCTCAATAGATTTGTAAAATAGGTTTCGATTAGTTTCA
AACAAGGGTTGTTTTTCCGAACCGATGGCTGGACTATCTAATGGATTTTCGCTCAACGCCACAAAACTTG
CCAAATCTTGTAGCAGCAATCTAGCTTTGTCGATATTCGTTTGTGTTTTGTTTTGTAATAAAGGTTCGAC
GTCGTTCAAAATATTATGCGCTTTTGTATTTCTTTCATCACTGTCGTTAGTGTACAATTGACTCGACGTA
AACACGTTAAATAGAGCTTGGACATATTTAACATCGGGCGTGTTAGCTTTATTAGGCCGATTATCGTCGT
CGTCCCAACCCTCGTCGTTAGAAGTTGCTTCCGAAGACGATTTTGCCATAGCCACACGACGCCTATTAAT
TGTGTCGGCTAACACGTCCGCGATCAAATTTGTAGTTGAGCTTTTTGGAATTGCGATCGCATAACTTCGT
ATAGCATACATTATACGAAGTTATAAGCTCGGAACGCTGCGCTCGGTCGTTCGGCTGCGGCGAGCGGTAT
CAGCTCACTCAAAGGCGGTAATACGGTTATCCACAGAATCAGGGGATAACGCAGGAAAGAACATGTGAGC
AAAAGGCCAGCAAAAGGCCAGGAACCGTAAAAAGGCCGCGTTGCTGGCGTTTTTCCATAGGCTCCGCCCC
CTGACGAGCATCACAAAAATCGACGCTCAAGTCAGAGGTGGCGAAACCCGACAGGACTATAAAGATACCA
GGCGTTTCCCCCTGGAAGCTCCCTCGTGCGCTCTCCTGTTCCGACCCTGCCGCTTACCGGATACCTGTCC
GCCTTTCTCCCTTCGGGAAGCGTGGCGCTTTCTCAATGCTCACGCTGTAGGTATCTCAGTTCGGTGTAGG
TCGTTCGCTCCAAGCTGGGCTGTGTGCACGAACCCCCCGTTCAGCCCGACCGCTGCGCCTTATCCGGTAA
CTATCGTCTTGAGTCCAACCCGGTAAGACACGACTTATCGCCACTGGCAGCAGCCACTGGTAACAGGATT
AGCAGAGCGAGGTATGTAGGCGGTGCTACAGAGTTCTTGAAGTGGTGGCCTAACTACGGCTACACTAGAA
GAACAGTATTTGGTATCTGCGCTCTGCTGAAGCCAGTTACCTTCGGAAAAAGAGTTGGTAGCTCTTGATC
CGGCAAACAAACCACCGCTGGTAGCGGTGGTTTTTTTGTTTGCAAGCAGCAGATTACGCGCAGAAAAAAA
GGATCTCAAGAAGATCCTTTGTTACCAATGCTTAATCAGTGAGGCACCTATCTCAGCGATCTGTCTATTT
CGTTCATCCATAGTTGCCTGACTCCCCGTCGTGTAGATAACTACGATACGGGAGGGCTTACCATCTGGCC
CCAGTGCTGCAATGATACCGCGAGACCCACGCTCACCGGCTCCAGATTTATCAGCAATAAACCAGCCAGC
CGGAAGGGCCGAGCGCAGAAGTGGTCCTGCAACTTTATCCGCCTCCATCCAGTCTATTAATTGTTGCCGG
GAAGCTAGAGTAAGTAGTTCGCCAGTTAATAGTTTGCGCAACGTTGTTGCCATTGCTACAGGCATCGTGG
TGTCACGCTCGTCGTTTGGTATGGCTTCATTCAGCTCCGGTTCCCAACGATCAAGGCGAGTTACATGATC
CCCCATGTTGTGCAAAAAAGCGGTTAGCTCCTTCGGTCCTCCGATCGTTGTCAGAAGTAAGTTGGCCGCA
GTGTTATCACTCATGGTTATGGCAGCACTGCATAATTCTCTTACTGTCATGCCATCCGTAAGATGCTTTT
CTGTGACTGGTGAGTACTCAACCAAGTCATTCTGAGAATAGTGTATGCGGCGACCGAGTTGCTCTTGCCC
GGCGTCAATACGGGATAATACCGCGCCACATAGCAGAACTTTAAAAGTGCTCATCATTGGAAAACGTTCT
TCGGGGCGAAAACTCTCAAGGATCTTACCGCTGTTGAGATCCAGTTCGATGTAACCCACTCGTGCACCCA
ACTGATCTTCAGCATCTTTTACTTTCACCAGCGTTTCTGGGTGAGCAAAAACAGGAAGGCAAAATGCCGC
AAAAAAGGGAATAAGGGCGACACGGAAATGTTGAATACTCATACTCTTCCTTTTTCAATATTATTGAAGC
ATTTATCAGGGTTATTGTCTCATGTCCGCGCGTT
Features (pLannotate 1.2.2; 24 found; start..end, strand, type, name):
      4..39      +  CDS            lef2 (fragment): baculovirus late expression factor 2
    181..1008    +  misc_recomb    baculovirus recombination region (lef2/ORF603): contains ORF603 and part of lef2
   1020..1078    +  misc_recomb    baculovirus recombination region (ORF603) (fragment): contains ORF603 and part of lef2
   1140..1443    +  enhancer       CMV enhancer: human cytomegalovirus immediate early enhancer
   1449..1726    +  promoter       chicken β-actin promoter: No description available
   1727..1862    +  intron         hybrid intron (fragment): hybrid between chicken β-actin (CBA) and minute virus of mice (MMV) introns (Gray et al., 2011)
   1951..2081    +  intron         chimeric intron (fragment): chimera between introns from chicken β-actin and rabbit β-globin
   2150..2168    +  promoter       T7 promoter: promoter for bacteriophage T7 RNA polymerase
   2169..2193    +  protein_bind   lac operator: The lac repressor binds to the lac operator to inhibit transcription in E. coli. This inhibition can be relieved by adding lactose or isopropyl-β-D-thiogalactopyranoside (IPTG). lac repressor encoded by lacI
   2209..2318    +  promoter       p10 promoter: baculovirus promoter for expression in insect cells
   2333..2392    +  CDS            ompA (fragment): OMPA_ECOLI - Also known as con From Escherichia coli (strain K12).
   2439..2460    +  protein_bind   CAP binding site: CAP binding activates transcription in the presence of cAMP. E. coli catabolite activator protein
   2475..2505    +  promoter       lac promoter: promoter for the E. coli lac operon
   2513..2529    +  protein_bind   lac operator: The lac repressor binds to the lac operator to inhibit transcription in E. coli. This inhibition can be relieved by adding lactose or isopropyl-β-D-thiogalactopyranoside (IPTG). lac repressor encoded by lacI
   2549..2722    +  CDS            lacZα: LacZα fragment of β-galactosidase; lacZ fragment
   2752..2769    +  CDS            7xHis (fragment): 6xHis affinity tag
   2781..2849    +  CDS            HBB (fragment): HBB_PONPY - Experimental evidence at transcript level: Swiss-Prot protein existence level 2. Involved in oxygen transport from the lung to the various peripheral tissues. From Pongo pygmaeus (Bornean orangutan).
   2924..2979    +  polyA_signal   β-globin poly(A) signal: rabbit β-globin polyadenylation signal (Gil and Proudfoot, 1987)
   3067..3114    +  terminator     T7 terminator: transcription terminator for bacteriophage T7 RNA polymerase
   3127..3832    +  misc_recomb    baculovirus recombination region (ORF1629): contains part of ORF1629
   3841..3874    +  protein_bind   loxP: Cre-mediated recombination occurs in the 8-bp core sequence (GCATACAT). Cre recombinase
   4042..4629    -  rep_origin     ori: high-copy-number ColE1/pMB1/pBR322/pUC origin of replication
   4642..5502    -  CDS            AmpR: β-lactamase; bla; confers resistance to ampicillin, carbenicillin, and related antibiotics
   5503..5554    -  promoter       AmpR promoter (fragment): bla
