[The description below was written by a language model from this plasmid's Addgene catalogue record and pLannotate feature annotations shown in this document.]
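Description:
pOPINO is an empty multi-host expression backbone derived from the pTriEx2 vector, designed so that a single construct can drive protein production in E. coli, insect cells and mammalian cells. It is propagated in E. coli through a high-copy ColE1/pUC-type origin and selected with ampicillin via the β-lactamase gene. No insert is present. Genes are introduced by ligation-independent cloning.

The expression region stacks three promoter systems in tandem. A CMV enhancer, chicken β-actin promoter and associated intron sequences serve mammalian cells. A T7 promoter with an adjacent lac operator gives IPTG-regulated transcription in T7 polymerase-expressing bacteria. The baculovirus p10 promoter serves insect cells. Downstream of these lies a fragment of E. coli ompA. From its position, this is presumably the signal peptide that would direct a fused protein to the bacterial periplasm, although the record does not state this explicitly. Next comes a lac promoter/operator–lacZα cassette, which most likely acts as a replaceable stuffer allowing blue/white discrimination of recombinant clones. It is followed by a polyhistidine coding sequence positioned to give a C-terminal affinity tag. Transcripts are terminated by a rabbit β-globin poly(A) signal for eukaryotic hosts and a T7 terminator for bacteria.

The whole cassette is flanked by baculovirus recombination regions (lef2/ORF603 on one side and ORF1629 on the other). These permit homologous recombination with baculoviral DNA to generate recombinant virus for insect cell expression. A single loxP site is also annotated beyond the ORF1629 arm. The vector suits parallel expression screening of secreted or periplasm-targeted His-tagged proteins across hosts.
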