Addgene plasmid #41140: pOPINO
Purpose: (Empty Backbone)
Depositing lab: Ray Owens. Depositing organization: University of Oxford.
Backbone
  Vector backbone: ptriex2
  Backbone manufacturer: Merck
  Vector type: Mammalian Expression, Bacterial Expression, Insect Expression
Growth in bacteria
  Bacterial resistance: Ampicillin, 100 μg/mL
  Growth temperature: 37°C
  Growth strain: DH5alpha
  Copy number: Unknown
Gene/Insert
  Cloning method: Ligation Independent Cloning
Terms and licenses: Academic/Nonprofit Terms; Industry Terms: Not Available to Industry
How to cite: pOPINO was a gift from Ray Owens (Addgene plasmid # 41140 ; http://n2t.net/addgene:41140 ; RRID:Addgene_41140)
