>Addgene plasmid #41140 | pOPINO | addgene partial sequence | sequence record 61258 | T7 5'-TAATACGACTCACTATAGGG-3'
TTATCCGGGACCTTTAATTCAACCCAACACAATATATTATAGTTAAATAAGAATTATTATCAAATCATTT
GTATATTAATTAAAATACTATACTGTAAATTACATTTTATTTACAATCAAAGGAGATATACCATGAAAAA
GACAGCTATCGCAATTGCAGTGGCCTTGGCTGGTTTCGCTACCGTAGCGCAAGGTACCGTCGACCCGACT
GGAAAGCGGGCAGTGAGCGCAACGCAATTAATGTGAGTTAGCTCACTCATTAGGCACCCCAGGCTTTACA
CTTTATGCTTCCGGCTCGTATGTTGTGTGGAATTGTGAGCGGATAACAATTTCACACAGGAAACAGCTAT
GACCATGATTACGGATTCACTGGCCGTCGTTTTACAACGTCGTGACTGGGAAAACCCTGGCGTTACCCAA
CTTAATCGCCTTGCAGCACATCCCCCTTTCGCCAGCTGGCGTAATAGCGAAGAGGCCCGCACCGATCGCC
CTTCCCAACAGTTGCGCAGCCTGAATGGCGAATGGCGCCAAGCTTTCTAGACCAGTTTAAACATCACCAT
CACCATCACTAAGTGATTAACCTCAGGTGCAGGCTGCCTATCAGAAGGTGGTGGCTGGTGTGGCCAATGC
CCTGGCTCACAAATACCACTGAGATCGATCTTTTTCCCTCTGCCAAAAATTATGGGGACATCATGAAGCC
CCTTGAGCATCTGACTTCTGGCTAATAAAGGAAATTTATTTTCATTGCAATAGTGTGTTGGAATTTTTTG
TGTCTCTCACTCGGAAGGACATATGGGAGGGCAAATCATTTAAA
